Addgene plasmid #115138: pCMV-T7-hAcrVA2-NLS(sv40) (AAS2283)
Purpose: CMV-T7 promoter expression plasmid for human codon optimized AcrVA2 anti-CRISPR protein with C-terminal NLS
Depositing lab: Joseph Bondy-Denomy & Keith Joung & Benjamin Kleinstiver. Depositing organization: Massachusetts General Hospital. Publication: Discovery of widespread Type I and Type V CRISPR-Cas inhibitors. Marino ND, Zhang JY, Borges AL, Sousa AA, Leon LM, Rauch BJ, Walton RT, Berry JD, Joung JK, Kleinstiver BP, Bondy-Denomy J. Science. 2018 Sep 6. pii: science.aau5174. doi: 10.1126/science.aau5174. PubMed 30190308.
Backbone
  Vector backbone: JDS246 (Plasmid #43861)
  Backbone manufacturer: Joung lab (Addgene Plasmid #43861)
  Vector type: Mammalian Expression
Growth in bacteria
  Bacterial resistance: Ampicillin, 100 μg/mL
  Growth temperature: 37°C
  Growth strain: DH5alpha
  Copy number: High Copy
Gene/Insert
  Gene/Insert name: human codon optimized AcrVA2 anti-CRISPR protein (alt name: AAS2283)
  Species: Synthetic
  Tag / fusion protein: NLS(SV40) (C terminal on insert)
  Cloning method: Gibson Cloning
  Sequencing primers: 5′ CMV-F; 3′ BGH-rev
Terms and licenses: Academic/Nonprofit Terms; Industry Terms: Not Available to Industry
How to cite: pCMV-T7-hAcrVA2-NLS(sv40) (AAS2283) was a gift from Joseph Bondy-Denomy & Keith Joung & Benjamin Kleinstiver (Addgene plasmid # 115138 ; http://n2t.net/addgene:115138 ; RRID:Addgene_115138)
