[The description below was written by a language model from this plasmid's Addgene catalogue record and pLannotate feature annotations shown in this document.]
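Description:
pCMV-T7-hAcrVA2-NLS(sv40) (AAS2283) is a 4.4 kb mammalian expression plasmid built on the JDS246 backbone by Gibson cloning. It is propagated in E. coli as a high-copy plasmid through a ColE1/pUC-type origin and is selected with ampicillin via the β-lactamase (AmpR) gene and its native promoter. The remaining bacterial annotations (lac promoter and operator, CAP binding site, short lacI, bom, SV40 promoter and multiple cloning site fragments) appear to be backbone remnants rather than functional parts of the design.

The payload is a synthetic, human codon-optimized open reading frame for AcrVA2, an anti-CRISPR protein, fused at its C-terminus to the SV40 nuclear localization signal so that the protein is directed to the nucleus. Transcription in mammalian cells is driven by the human cytomegalovirus immediate-early enhancer and promoter, and transcripts are terminated and polyadenylated by the bovine growth hormone poly(A) signal. A bacteriophage T7 promoter sits between the CMV promoter and the coding region, which also allows in vitro transcription of the insert with T7 RNA polymerase. The automated feature table does not annotate the AcrVA2 coding sequence or the NLS, but the unannotated interval between the T7 promoter and the bGH poly(A) signal, spanning the numbering origin of the circular sequence, is where the insert would lie.

The associated publication concerns the discovery of inhibitors of Type I and Type V CRISPR-Cas systems. The plasmid's design suits transient expression of AcrVA2 in human cells to test or apply inhibition of a Type V CRISPR nuclease, although the record does not name specific target nucleases or assays.
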