Features (pLannotate 1.2.2; 14 found; start..end, strand, type, name):
   1069..1293    +  polyA_signal   bGH poly(A) signal: bovine growth hormone polyadenylation signal
   1297..1318    +  promoter       SV40 promoter (fragment): SV40 enhancer and early promoter
   1323..1339    +  misc_feature   MCS (fragment): pBluescript multiple cloning site
   1388..1404    -  protein_bind   lac operator: The lac repressor binds to the lac operator to inhibit transcription in E. coli. This inhibition can be relieved by adding lactose or isopropyl-β-D-thiogalactopyranoside (IPTG). lac repressor encoded by lacI
   1412..1442    -  promoter       lac promoter: promoter for the E. coli lac operon
   1457..1478    -  protein_bind   CAP binding site: CAP binding activates transcription in the presence of cAMP. E. coli catabolite activator protein
   1491..1583    -  CDS            lacI (fragment): lac repressor; lacI; The lac repressor binds to the lac operator to inhibit transcription in E. coli. This inhibition can be relieved by adding lactose or isopropyl-β-D-thiogalactopyranoside (IPTG).
   1766..2354    -  rep_origin     ori: high-copy-number ColE1/pMB1/pBR322/pUC origin of replication
   2525..3385    -  CDS            AmpR: β-lactamase; bla; confers resistance to ampicillin, carbenicillin, and related antibiotics
   3386..3490    -  promoter       AmpR promoter: bla
   3561..3605    -  misc_feature   bom (fragment): basis of mobility region from pBR322
   3760..4139    +  enhancer       CMV enhancer: human cytomegalovirus immediate early enhancer
   4140..4343    +  promoter       CMV promoter: human cytomegalovirus (CMV) immediate early promoter
   4385..4403    +  promoter       T7 promoter: promoter for bacteriophage T7 RNA polymerase
>Addgene plasmid #115138 | pCMV-T7-hAcrVA2-NLS(sv40) (AAS2283) | addgene full sequence | sequence record 220494 | Addgene NGS Result
ATGGGCCATCACACCATCGCCCGCATGAATGCTTTCAACAAGGCTTTTGCAAACGCTAAAGACTGCTACA
AAAAAATGCAAGCCTGGCACCTGTTGAACAAACCGAAACACGCATTCTTTCCTATGCAGAACACGCCAGC
CCTGGATAACGGCCTCGCTGCGCTTTATGAACTCCGGGGGGGAAAGGAAGATGCACATATTTTGTCTATT
CTCAGCAGATTGTACTTGTACGGAGCGTGGCGGAATACATTGGGCATATACCAGTTGGACGAGGAGATCA
TTAAGGACTGCAAGGAGCTTCCCGACGATACACCGACGAGCATATTCCTCAACTTGCCTGACTGGTGTGT
ATATGTAGATATATCCAGTGCTCAGATCGCCACTTTCGACGACGGCGTAGCGAAGCACATCAAAGGTTTC
TGGGCCATATACGATATTGTTGAAATGAATGGAATCAACCATGACGTATTGGACTTCGTTGTAGATACTG
ACACCGACGATAATGTGTACGTTCCGCAGCCTTTCATTTTGTCATCTGGTCAATCCGTGGCAGAAGTGCT
TGACTATGGAGCAAGTTTGTTCGACGACGATACTAGCAATACGCTTATTAAGGGCCTCCTGCCGTACTTG
CTCTGGCTTTGCGTAGCAGAACCCGACATCACTTACAAAGGTTTGCCAGTCTCAAGAGAGGAACTTACTC
GACCGAAACATTCAATCAATAAAAAAACGGGCGCGTTTGTGACACCTAGTGAGCCATTCATCTACCAGAT
AGGAGAACGGCTGGGAAGTGAGGTTAGGAGGTATCAGAGCATTATAGATGGGGAGCAAAAGCGCAATCGA
CCACATACAAAGCGCCCTCATATTCGCCGCGGTCACTGGCATGGATATTGGCAAGGGACTGGACAGGCGA
AGGAGTTTCGAGTTCGATGGCAACCCGCTGTGTTCGTGAATAGCGGAAGAGTATCATCCGGATCCGGCGG
TGGAGGCAGTGGGCCCAAGAAGAAGAGGAAAGTCTGACCGGTCATCATCACCATCACCATTGAGTTTAAA
CCCGCTGATCAGCCTCGACTGTGCCTTCTAGTTGCCAGCCATCTGTTGTTTGCCCCTCCCCCGTGCCTTC
CTTGACCCTGGAAGGTGCCACTCCCACTGTCCTTTCCTAATAAAATGAGGAAATTGCATCGCATTGTCTG
AGTAGGTGTCATTCTATTCTGGGGGGTGGGGTGGGGCAGGACAGCAAGGGGGAGGATTGGGAAGACAATA
GCAGGCATGCTGGGGATGCGGTGGGCTCTATGGCTTCTGAGGCGGAAAGAACCAGCTGGGGCTCGATACC
GTCGACCTCTAGCTAGAGCTTGGCGTAATCATGGTCATAGCTGTTTCCTGTGTGAAATTGTTATCCGCTC
ACAATTCCACACAACATACGAGCCGGAAGCATAAAGTGTAAAGCCTAGGGTGCCTAATGAGTGAGCTAAC
TCACATTAATTGCGTTGCGCTCACTGCCCGCTTTCCAGTCGGGAAACCTGTCGTGCCAGCTGCATTAATG
AATCGGCCAACGCGCGGGGAGAGGCGGTTTGCGTATTGGGCGCTCTTCCGCTTCCTCGCTCACTGACTCG
CTGCGCTCGGTCGTTCGGCTGCGGCGAGCGGTATCAGCTCACTCAAAGGCGGTAATACGGTTATCCACAG
AATCAGGGGATAACGCAGGAAAGAACATGTGAGCAAAAGGCCAGCAAAAGGCCAGGAACCGTAAAAAGGC
CGCGTTGCTGGCGTTTTTCCATAGGCTCCGCCCCCCTGACGAGCATCACAAAAATCGACGCTCAAGTCAG
AGGTGGCGAAACCCGACAGGACTATAAAGATACCAGGCGTTTCCCCCTGGAAGCTCCCTCGTGCGCTCTC
CTGTTCCGACCCTGCCGCTTACCGGATACCTGTCCGCCTTTCTCCCTTCGGGAAGCGTGGCGCTTTCTCA
TAGCTCACGCTGTAGGTATCTCAGTTCGGTGTAGGTCGTTCGCTCCAAGCTGGGCTGTGTGCACGAACCC
CCCGTTCAGCCCGACCGCTGCGCCTTATCCGGTAACTATCGTCTTGAGTCCAACCCGGTAAGACACGACT
TATCGCCACTGGCAGCAGCCACTGGTAACAGGATTAGCAGAGCGAGGTATGTAGGCGGTGCTACAGAGTT
CTTGAAGTGGTGGCCTAACTACGGCTACACTAGAAGAACAGTATTTGGTATCTGCGCTCTGCTGAAGCCA
GTTACCTTCGGAAAAAGAGTTGGTAGCTCTTGATCCGGCAAACAAACCACCGCTGGTAGCGGTGGTTTTT
TTGTTTGCAAGCAGCAGATTACGCGCAGAAAAAAAGGATCTCAAGAAGATCCTTTGATCTTTTCTACGGG
GTCTGACGCTCAGTGGAACGAAAACTCACGTTAAGGGATTTTGGTCATGAGATTATCAAAAAGGATCTTC
ACCTAGATCCTTTTAAATTAAAAATGAAGTTTTAAATCAATCTAAAGTATATATGAGTAAACTTGGTCTG
ACAGTTACCAATGCTTAATCAGTGAGGCACCTATCTCAGCGATCTGTCTATTTCGTTCATCCATAGTTGC
CTGACTCCCCGTCGTGTAGATAACTACGATACGGGAGGGCTTACCATCTGGCCCCAGTGCTGCAATGATA
CCGCGAGACCCACGCTCACCGGCTCCAGATTTATCAGCAATAAACCAGCCAGCCGGAAGGGCCGAGCGCA
GAAGTGGTCCTGCAACTTTATCCGCCTCCATCCAGTCTATTAATTGTTGCCGGGAAGCTAGAGTAAGTAG
TTCGCCAGTTAATAGTTTGCGCAACGTTGTTGCCATTGCTACAGGCATCGTGGTGTCACGCTCGTCGTTT
GGTATGGCTTCATTCAGCTCCGGTTCCCAACGATCAAGGCGAGTTACATGATCCCCCATGTTGTGCAAAA
AAGCGGTTAGCTCCTTCGGTCCTCCGATCGTTGTCAGAAGTAAGTTGGCCGCAGTGTTATCACTCATGGT
TATGGCAGCACTGCATAATTCTCTTACTGTCATGCCATCCGTAAGATGCTTTTCTGTGACTGGTGAGTAC
TCAACCAAGTCATTCTGAGAATAGTGTATGCGGCGACCGAGTTGCTCTTGCCCGGCGTCAATACGGGATA
ATACCGCGCCACATAGCAGAACTTTAAAAGTGCTCATCATTGGAAAACGTTCTTCGGGGCGAAAACTCTC
AAGGATCTTACCGCTGTTGAGATCCAGTTCGATGTAACCCACTCGTGCACCCAACTGATCTTCAGCATCT
TTTACTTTCACCAGCGTTTCTGGGTGAGCAAAAACAGGAAGGCAAAATGCCGCAAAAAAGGGAATAAGGG
CGACACGGAAATGTTGAATACTCATACTCTTCCTTTTTCAATATTATTGAAGCATTTATCAGGGTTATTG
TCTCATGAGCGGATACATATTTGAATGTATTTAGAAAAATAAACAAATAGGGGTTCCGCGCACATTTCCC
CGAAAAGTGCCACCTGACGTCGACGGATCGGGAGATCGATCTCCCGATCCCCTAGGGTCGACTCTCAGTA
CAATCTGCTCTGATGCCGCATAGTTAAGCCAGTATCTGCTCCCTGCTTGTGTGTTGGAGGTCGCTGAGTA
GTGCGCGAGCAAAATTTAAGCTACAACAAGGCAAGGCTTGACCGACAATTGCATGAAGAATCTGCTTAGG
GTTAGGCGTTTTGCGCTGCTTCGCGATGTACGGGCCAGATATACGCGTTGACATTGATTATTGACTAGTT
ATTAATAGTAATCAATTACGGGGTCATTAGTTCATAGCCCATATATGGAGTTCCGCGTTACATAACTTAC
GGTAAATGGCCCGCCTGGCTGACCGCCCAACGACCCCCGCCCATTGACGTCAATAATGACGTATGTTCCC
ATAGTAACGCCAATAGGGACTTTCCATTGACGTCAATGGGTGGAGTATTTACGGTAAACTGCCCACTTGG
CAGTACATCAAGTGTATCATATGCCAAGTACGCCCCCTATTGACGTCAATGACGGTAAATGGCCCGCCTG
GCATTATGCCCAGTACATGACCTTATGGGACTTTCCTACTTGGCAGTACATCTACGTATTAGTCATCGCT
ATTACCATGGTGATGCGGTTTTGGCAGTACATCAATGGGCGTGGATAGCGGTTTGACTCACGGGGATTTC
CAAGTCTCCACCCCATTGACGTCAATGGGAGTTTGTTTTGGCACCAAAATCAACGGGACTTTCCAAAATG
TCGTAACAACTCCGCCCCATTGACGCAAATGGGCGGTAGGCGTGTACGGTGGGAGGTCTATATAAGCAGA
GCTGGTTTAGTGAACCGTCAGATCCGCTAGAGATCCGCGGCCGCTAATACGACTCACTATAGGGAGAGCC
GCCACC
